Addgene plasmid #68297: GFP Q157TAG
Purpose: Q157TAG GFP reporter
Depositing lab: Jesse Rinehart. Depositing organization: Yale University. Publication: A flexible codon in genomically recoded Escherichia coli permits programmable protein phosphorylation. Pirman NL, Barber KW, Aerni HR, Ma NJ, Haimovich AD, Rogulina S, Isaacs FJ, Rinehart J. Nat Commun. 2015 Sep 9;6:8130. doi: 10.1038/ncomms9130. PubMed 26350500.
Backbone
  Vector backbone: pCRT7/NT-TOPO
  Vector type: Bacterial Expression
Growth in bacteria
  Bacterial resistance: Ampicillin, 100 μg/mL
  Growth temperature: 37°C
  Growth strain: Top10
  Copy number: Unknown
Gene/Insert
  Gene/Insert name: GFP Q157TAG
  Species: Synthetic
  Tag / fusion protein: His (C terminal on insert)
Terms and licenses: Academic/Nonprofit Terms; Industry Terms: Not Available to Industry
Depositor comments: Encodes reporter protein to assess efficiency of phosphoserine incorporation at TAG codons.
How to cite: GFP Q157TAG was a gift from Jesse Rinehart (Addgene plasmid # 68297 ; http://n2t.net/addgene:68297 ; RRID:Addgene_68297)
