[The description below was written by a language model from this plasmid's Addgene catalogue record and pLannotate feature annotations shown in this document.]
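Description:
GFP Q157TAG is a bacterial expression plasmid built on the pCRT7/NT-TOPO backbone that encodes a synthetic GFP reporter in which the codon for glutamine 157 has been replaced by an amber (TAG) stop codon. It is maintained in E. coli through a high-copy ColE1/pUC-type origin and selected with ampicillin via the bla (AmpR) gene. An f1 phage origin is also present, along with small backbone remnants annotated as lacZα and T7 gene 10-derived fragments.

In the annotated sequences, the GFP open reading frame (about 0.7 kb, matched to an Aequorea victoria-derived variant) sits downstream of a PLtetO-1 promoter, a phage lambda PL derivative carrying tet operator sites. It is followed by a short C-terminal His tag and a T7 terminator. A divergently oriented tetR gene lies upstream, preceded by a partial PLtetO-1-like promoter with two lac operator sites and followed by 5S rRNA/rrnB T1 terminator sequence. TetR made from the plasmid should therefore repress the reporter until a tetracycline-class inducer is added, although the record does not describe induction. The backbone name suggests T7-driven expression, but no T7 promoter is annotated.

Because the TAG codon interrupts the reading frame, full-length, fluorescent, His-tagged GFP is produced only when the amber codon is suppressed. The depositor states that the reporter is used to assess the efficiency of phosphoserine incorporation at TAG codons, and the associated publication concerns genomically recoded E. coli. The two sequence records (4,348 and 4,285 nt) show the same overall architecture. They differ slightly in length, in the extent of the f1 ori, and in the annotations downstream of the ColE1 origin.
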