Features (pLannotate 1.2.2; 16 found; start..end, strand, type, name):
     25..41      -  protein_bind   lac operator: The lac repressor binds to the lac operator to inhibit transcription in E. coli. This inhibition can be relieved by adding lactose or isopropyl-β-D-thiogalactopyranoside (IPTG). lac repressor encoded by lacI
     48..64      -  protein_bind   lac operator: The lac repressor binds to the lac operator to inhibit transcription in E. coli. This inhibition can be relieved by adding lactose or isopropyl-β-D-thiogalactopyranoside (IPTG). lac repressor encoded by lacI
     73..146     +  promoter       PLtetO-1 promoter: modified phage lambda PL promoter with tet operator sites (Lutz and Bujard, 1997)
    174..887     +  CDS            &alpha;GFP: &alpha;GFP is a basic (constitutively fluorescent) long stokes shift fluorescent protein published in 1996, derived from Aequorea victoria.
    894..911     +  CDS            9xHis (fragment): 9xHis affinity tag
    944..993     +  CDS            SET1 (fragment): solubility-enhancement tag derived from T7 phage gene 10B
   1001..1048    +  terminator     T7 terminator: transcription terminator for bacteriophage T7 RNA polymerase
   1074..1140    +  CDS            lacZα (fragment): LacZα fragment of β-galactosidase; lacZ fragment
   1145..1573    +  rep_origin     f1 ori (sequence partly withheld): f1 bacteriophage origin of replication; arrow indicates direction of (+) strand synthesis
   1626..1730    +  promoter       AmpR promoter: bla
   1731..2591    +  CDS            AmpR: β-lactamase; bla; confers resistance to ampicillin, carbenicillin, and related antibiotics
   2762..3350    +  rep_origin     ori: high-copy-number ColE1/pMB1/pBR322/pUC origin of replication
   3537..3574    -  terminator     rrnB T1 terminator (fragment): transcription terminator T1 from the E. coli rrnB gene
   3576..3691    -  ncRNA          5S rRNA: Accession: RF00001 - 5S ribosomal RNA
   3704..4324    -  CDS            tetR: TETR2_ECOLX - Experimental evidence at protein level: Swiss-Prot protein existence level 1. TetR is the repressor of the tetracycline resistance element; its N-terminal region forms a helix-turn-helix structure and binds DNA. Binding of tetracycline to TetR reduces the repressor affinity for the tetracycline resistance gene (tetA) promoter operator sites. From Escherichia coli.
   4341..25      -  promoter       PLtetO-1 promoter (fragment) (across the origin): modified phage lambda PL promoter with tet operator sites (Lutz and Bujard, 1997)
>Addgene plasmid #68297 | GFP Q157TAG | addgene full sequence | sequence record 441000 | Addgene NGS Result
CGTCCTGCTGATGTGCTCAGTATCTTGTTATCCGCTCACAATGTCAATTGTTATCCGCTCACAATTCTCG
AGTCCCTATCAGTGATAGAGATTGACATCCCTATCAGTGATAGAGATACTGAGCACATCAGCAGGACGCA
CTGACCGAATTCATTAAAGAGGAGAAAGGTACCATGAGTAAAGGAGAAGAACTTTTCACTGGAGTTGTCC
CAATTCTTGTTGAATTAGATGGTGATGTTAATGGGCACAAATTTTCTGTCAGTGGAGAGGGTGAAGGTGA
TGCAACATACGGAAAACTTACCCTTAAATTTATTTGCACTACTGGAAAACTACCTGTTCCATGGCCAACA
CTTGTCACTACTTTCTCTTATGGTGTTCAATGCTTTTCCCGTTATCCGGATCACATGAAACGGCATGACT
TTTTCAAGAGTGCCATGCCCGAAGGTTATGTACAGGAACGCACTATATCTTTCAAAGATGACGGGAACTA
CAAGACGCGTGCTGAAGTCAAGTTTGAAGGTGATACCCTTGTTAATCGTATCGAGTTAAAAGGTATTGAT
TTTAAAGAAGATGGAAACATTCTCGGACACAAACTCGAATACAACTATAACTCACACAATGTATACATCA
CGGCAGACAAATAGAAGAATGGAATCAAAGCTAACTTCAAAATTCGCCACAACATTGAAGATGGATCCGT
TCAACTAGCAGACCATTATCAACAAAATACTCCAATTGGCGATGGCCCTGTCCTTTTACCAGACAACCAT
TACCTGTCGACACAATCTGCCCTTTCGAAAGATCCCAACGAAAAGCGTGACCACATGGTCCTTCTTGAGT
TTGTAACTGCTGCTGGGATTACACATGGCATGGATGAGCTCTACAAACTCGAGCACCACCACCACCACCA
CTGAAGGGCGAGCTCAATTCAAAGCTTGATCCGGCTGCTAACAAAGCCCGAAAGGAAGCTGAGTTGGCTG
CTGCCACCGCTGAGCAATAACTAGCATAACCCCTTGGGGCCTCTAAACGGGTCTTGAGGGGTTTTTTGCT
GAAAGGAGGAACTATATCCGGATCTGGCGTAATAGCGAAGAGGCCCGCACCGATCGCCCTTCCCAACAGT
TGCGCAGCCTGAATGGCGAATGGG
[124 nt withheld, positions 1145-1268]
C
[91 nt withheld, positions 1270-1360]
A
[49 nt withheld, positions 1362-1410]
CCTTTGACGTTGGAGTCCACGTTCTTT
[37 nt withheld, positions 1438-1474]
ACCCTATCTCGGTCTATTCTTTTGATTTATAAGGGATTTTGCCGATTTCGGCCTATTGGTTAAAAAATGA
GCTGATTTAACAAAAATTTAACGCGAATTTTAACAAAATATTAACGCTTACAATTTAGGTGGCACTTTTC
GGGGAAATGTGCGCGGAACCCCTATTTGTTTATTTTTCTAAATACATTCAAATATGTATCCGCTCATGAG
ACAATAACCCTGATAAATGCTTCAATAATATTGAAAAAGGAAGAGTATGAGTATTCAACATTTCCGTGTC
GCCCTTATTCCCTTTTTTGCGGCATTTTGCCTTCCTGTTTTTGCTCACCCAGAAACGCTGGTGAAAGTAA
AAGATGCTGAAGATCAGTTGGGTGCACGAGTGGGTTACATCGAACTGGATCTCAACAGCGGTAAGATCCT
TGAGAGTTTTCGCCCCGAAGAACGTTTTCCAATGATGAGCACTTTTAAAGTTCTGCTATGTGGCGCGGTA
TTATCCCGTATTGACGCCGGGCAAGAGCAACTCGGTCGCCGCATACACTATTCTCAGAATGACTTGGTTG
AGTACTCACCAGTCACAGAAAAGCATCTTACGGATGGCATGACAGTAAGAGAATTATGCAGTGCTGCCAT
AACCATGAGTGATAACACTGCGGCCAACTTACTTCTGACAACGATCGGAGGACCGAAGGAGCTAACCGCT
TTTTTGCACAACATGGGGGATCATGTAACTCGCCTTGATCGTTGGGAACCGGAGCTGAATGAAGCCATAC
CAAACGACGAGCGTGACACCACGATGCCTGTAGCAATGGCAACAACGTTGCGCAAACTATTAACTGGCGA
ACTACTTACTCTAGCTTCCCGGCAACAATTAATAGACTGGATGGAGGCGGATAAAGTTGCAGGACCACTT
CTGCGCTCGGCCCTTCCGGCTGGCTGGTTTATTGCTGATAAATCTGGAGCCGGTGAGCGTGGGTCTCGCG
GTATCATTGCAGCACTGGGGCCAGATGGTAAGCCCTCCCGTATCGTAGTTATCTACACGACGGGGAGTCA
GGCAACTATGGATGAACGAAATAGACAGATCGCTGAGATAGGTGCCTCACTGATTAAGCATTGGTAACTG
TCAGACCAAGTTTACTCATATATACTTTAGATTGATTTAAAACTTCATTTTTAATTTAAAAGGATCTAGG
TGAAGATCCTTTTTGATAATCTCATGACCAAAATCCCTTAACGTGAGTTTTCGTTCCACTGAGCGTCAGA
CCCCGTAGAAAAGATCAAAGGATCTTCTTGAGATCCTTTTTTTCTGCGCGTAATCTGCTGCTTGCAAACA
AAAAAACCACCGCTACCAGCGGTGGTTTGTTTGCCGGATCAAGAGCTACCAACTCTTTTTCCGAAGGTAA
CTGGCTTCAGCAGAGCGCAGATACCAAATACTGTTCTTCTAGTGTAGCCGTAGTTAGGCCACCACTTCAA
GAACTCTGTAGCACCGCCTACATACCTCGCTCTGCTAATCCTGTTACCAGTGGCTGCTGCCAGTGGCGAT
AAGTCGTGTCTTACCGGGTTGGACTCAAGACGATAGTTACCGGATAAGGCGCAGCGGTCGGGCTGAACGG
GGGGTTCGTGCACACAGCCCAGCTTGGAGCGAACGACCTACACCGAACTGAGATACCTACAGCGTGAGCT
ATGAGAAAGCGCCACGCTTCCCGAAGGGAGAAAGGCGGACAGGTATCCGGTAAGCGGCAGGGTCGGAACA
GGAGAGCGCACGAGGGAGCTTCCAGGGGGAAACGCCTGGTATCTTTATAGTCCTGTCGGGTTTCGCCACC
TCTGACTTGAGCGTCGATTTTTGTGATGCTCGTCAGGGGGGCGGAGCCTATGGAAAAACGCCAGCAACGC
GGCCTTTTTACGGTTCCTGGCCTTTTGCTGGCCTTTTGCTCACATGTTCTTTCCTGCGTTATCCCCTGAT
TCTGTGGATAACCGTATTACCGCCTTTGAGTGAGCTGATACCGCTCGCCGCAGCCGAACGACCGAGCGCA
GCGAGTCAGTGAGCGAGGAAGCCAAAGGGCCCAAGGCCCAGTCTTTCGACTGAGCCTTTCGTTTTATTTG
ATGCCTGGCAGTTCCCTACTCTCGCATGGGGAGACCCCACACTACCATCGGCGCTACGGCGTTTCACTTC
TGAGTTCGGCATGGGGTCAGGTGGGACCACCGCGCTACTGCCGCCAGGCATCTAGATTAAGACCCACTTT
CACATTTAAGTTGTTTTTCTAATCCGCATATGATCAATTCAAGGCCGAATAAGAAGGCTGGCTCTGCACC
TTGGTGATCAAATAATTCGATAGCTTGTCGTAATAATGGCGGCATACTATCAGTAGTAGGTGTTTCCCTT
TCTTCTTTAGCGACTTGATGCTCTTGATCTTCCAATACGCAACCTAAAGTAAAATGCCCCACAGCGCTGA
GTGCATATAATGCATTCTCTAGTGAAAAACCTTGTTGGCATAAAAAGGCTAATTGATTTTCGAGAGTTTC
ATACTGTTTTTCTGTAGGCCGTGTACCTAAATGTACTTTTGCTCCATCGCGATGACTTAGTAAAGCACAT
CTAAAACTTTTAGCGTTATTACGTAAAAAATCTTGCCAGCTTTCCCCTTCTAAAGGGCAAAAGTGAGTAT
GGTGCCTATCTAACATCTCAATGGCTAAGGCGTCGAGCAAAGCCCGCTTATTTTTTACATGCCAATACAA
TGTAGGCTGCTCTACACCTAGCTTCTGGGCGAGTTTACGGGTTGTTAAACCTTCGATTCCGACCTCATTA
AGCAGCTCTAATGCGCTGTTAATCACTTTACTTTTATCTAATCTGGACATGTCGAATATAGACGTCGGTC
AGTG
