Features (pLannotate 1.2.2; 16 found; start..end, strand, type, name):
     27..142     -  ncRNA          5S rRNA: Accession: RF00001 - 5S ribosomal RNA
    155..775     -  CDS            tetR: TETR2_ECOLX - Experimental evidence at protein level: Swiss-Prot protein existence level 1. TetR is the repressor of the tetracycline resistance element; its N-terminal region forms a helix-turn-helix structure and binds DNA. Binding of tetracycline to TetR reduces the repressor affinity for the tetracycline resistance gene (tetA) promoter operator sites. From Escherichia coli.
    792..824     -  promoter       PLtetO-1 promoter (fragment): modified phage lambda PL promoter with tet operator sites (Lutz and Bujard, 1997)
    824..840     -  protein_bind   lac operator: The lac repressor binds to the lac operator to inhibit transcription in E. coli. This inhibition can be relieved by adding lactose or isopropyl-β-D-thiogalactopyranoside (IPTG). lac repressor encoded by lacI
    847..863     -  protein_bind   lac operator: The lac repressor binds to the lac operator to inhibit transcription in E. coli. This inhibition can be relieved by adding lactose or isopropyl-β-D-thiogalactopyranoside (IPTG). lac repressor encoded by lacI
    872..945     +  promoter       PLtetO-1 promoter: modified phage lambda PL promoter with tet operator sites (Lutz and Bujard, 1997)
    973..1686    +  CDS            &alpha;GFP: &alpha;GFP is a basic (constitutively fluorescent) long stokes shift fluorescent protein published in 1996, derived from Aequorea victoria.
   1693..1710    +  CDS            9xHis (fragment): 9xHis affinity tag
   1743..1792    +  CDS            SET1 (fragment): solubility-enhancement tag derived from T7 phage gene 10B
   1800..1847    +  terminator     T7 terminator: transcription terminator for bacteriophage T7 RNA polymerase
   1873..1939    +  CDS            lacZα (fragment): LacZα fragment of β-galactosidase; lacZ fragment
   1944..2302    +  rep_origin     f1 ori (sequence partly withheld): f1 bacteriophage origin of replication; arrow indicates direction of (+) strand synthesis
   2327..2431    +  promoter       AmpR promoter: bla
   2432..3292    +  CDS            AmpR: β-lactamase; bla; confers resistance to ampicillin, carbenicillin, and related antibiotics
   3463..4051    +  rep_origin     ori: high-copy-number ColE1/pMB1/pBR322/pUC origin of replication
   4234..4285    +  CDS            lacI (fragment): lac repressor; lacI; The lac repressor binds to the lac operator to inhibit transcription in E. coli. This inhibition can be relieved by adding lactose or isopropyl-β-D-thiogalactopyranoside (IPTG).
>Addgene plasmid #68297 | GFP Q157TAG | analyzer sequence | sequence record 123716
GATCTATGATATCGATTTTTATTTGATGCCTGGCAGTTCCCTACTCTCGCATGGGGAGACCCCACACTAC
CATCGGCGCTACGGCGTTTCACTTCTGAGTTCGGCATGGGGTCAGGTGGGACCACCGCGCTACTGCCGCC
AGGCATCTAGATTAAGACCCACTTTCACATTTAAGTTGTTTTTCTAATCCGCATATGATCAATTCAAGGC
CGAATAAGAAGGCTGGCTCTGCACCTTGGTGATCAAATAATTCGATAGCTTGTCGTAATAATGGCGGCAT
ACTATCAGTAGTAGGTGTTTCCCTTTCTTCTTTAGCGACTTGATGCTCTTGATCTTCCAATACGCAACCT
AAAGTAAAATGCCCCACAGCGCTGAGTGCATATAATGCATTCTCTAGTGAAAAACCTTGTTGGCATAAAA
AGGCTAATTGATTTTCGAGAGTTTCATACTGTTTTTCTGTAGGCCGTGTACCTAAATGTACTTTTGCTCC
ATCGCGATGACTTAGTAAAGCACATCTAAAACTTTTAGCGTTATTACGTAAAAAATCTTGCCAGCTTTCC
CCTTCTAAAGGGCAAAAGTGAGTATGGTGCCTATCTAACATCTCAATGGCTAAGGCGTCGAGCAAAGCCC
GCTTATTTTTTACATGCCAATACAATGTAGGCTGCTCTACACCTAGCTTCTGGGCGAGTTTACGGGTTGT
TAAACCTTCGATTCCGACCTCATTAAGCAGCTCTAATGCGCTGTTAATCACTTTACTTTTATCTAATCTG
GACATGTCGAATATAGACGTCGGTCAGTGCGTCCTGCTGATGTGCTCAGTATCTTGTTATCCGCTCACAA
TGTCAATTGTTATCCGCTCACAATTCTCGAGTCCCTATCAGTGATAGAGATTGACATCCCTATCAGTGAT
AGAGATACTGAGCACATCAGCAGGACGCACTGACCGAATTCATTAAAGAGGAGAAAGGTACCATGAGTAA
AGGAGAAGAACTTTTCACTGGAGTTGTCCCAATTCTTGTTGAATTAGATGGTGATGTTAATGGGCACAAA
TTTTCTGTCAGTGGAGAGGGTGAAGGTGATGCAACATACGGAAAACTTACCCTTAAATTTATTTGCACTA
CTGGAAAACTACCTGTTCCATGGCCAACACTTGTCACTACTTTCTCTTATGGTGTTCAATGCTTTTCCCG
TTATCCGGATCACATGAAACGGCATGACTTTTTCAAGAGTGCCATGCCCGAAGGTTATGTACAGGAACGC
ACTATATCTTTCAAAGATGACGGGAACTACAAGACGCGTGCTGAAGTCAAGTTTGAAGGTGATACCCTTG
TTAATCGTATCGAGTTAAAAGGTATTGATTTTAAAGAAGATGGAAACATTCTCGGACACAAACTCGAATA
CAACTATAACTCACACAATGTATACATCACGGCAGACAAATAGAAGAATGGAATCAAAGCTAACTTCAAA
ATTCGCCACAACATTGAAGATGGATCCGTTCAACTAGCAGACCATTATCAACAAAATACTCCAATTGGCG
ATGGCCCTGTCCTTTTACCAGACAACCATTACCTGTCGACACAATCTGCCCTTTCGAAAGATCCCAACGA
AAAGCGTGACCACATGGTCCTTCTTGAGTTTGTAACTGCTGCTGGGATTACACATGGCATGGATGAGCTC
TACAAACTCGAGCACCACCACCACCACCACTGAAGGGCGAGCTCAATTCAAAGCTTGATCCGGCTGCTAA
CAAAGCCCGAAAGGAAGCTGAGTTGGCTGCTGCCACCGCTGAGCAATAACTAGCATAACCCCTTGGGGCC
TCTAAACGGGTCTTGAGGGGTTTTTTGCTGAAAGGAGGAACTATATCCGGATCTGGCGTAATAGCGAAGA
GGCCCGCACCGATCGCCCTTCCCAACAGTTGCGCAGCCTGAATGGCGAATGGG
[124 nt withheld, positions 1944-2067]
C
[91 nt withheld, positions 2069-2159]
A
[49 nt withheld, positions 2161-2209]
CCTTTGACGTTGGAGTCCACGTTCTTT
[37 nt withheld, positions 2237-2273]
ACCCTATCTCGGTCTATTCTTTTGATTTAGGTGGCACTTTTCGGGGAAATGTGCGCGGAACCCCTATTTG
TTTATTTTTCTAAATACATTCAAATATGTATCCGCTCATGAGACAATAACCCTGATAAATGCTTCAATAA
TATTGAAAAAGGAAGAGTATGAGTATTCAACATTTCCGTGTCGCCCTTATTCCCTTTTTTGCGGCATTTT
GCCTTCCTGTTTTTGCTCACCCAGAAACGCTGGTGAAAGTAAAAGATGCTGAAGATCAGTTGGGTGCACG
AGTGGGTTACATCGAACTGGATCTCAACAGCGGTAAGATCCTTGAGAGTTTTCGCCCCGAAGAACGTTTT
CCAATGATGAGCACTTTTAAAGTTCTGCTATGTGGCGCGGTATTATCCCGTATTGACGCCGGGCAAGAGC
AACTCGGTCGCCGCATACACTATTCTCAGAATGACTTGGTTGAGTACTCACCAGTCACAGAAAAGCATCT
TACGGATGGCATGACAGTAAGAGAATTATGCAGTGCTGCCATAACCATGAGTGATAACACTGCGGCCAAC
TTACTTCTGACAACGATCGGAGGACCGAAGGAGCTAACCGCTTTTTTGCACAACATGGGGGATCATGTAA
CTCGCCTTGATCGTTGGGAACCGGAGCTGAATGAAGCCATACCAAACGACGAGCGTGACACCACGATGCC
TGTAGCAATGGCAACAACGTTGCGCAAACTATTAACTGGCGAACTACTTACTCTAGCTTCCCGGCAACAA
TTAATAGACTGGATGGAGGCGGATAAAGTTGCAGGACCACTTCTGCGCTCGGCCCTTCCGGCTGGCTGGT
TTATTGCTGATAAATCTGGAGCCGGTGAGCGTGGGTCTCGCGGTATCATTGCAGCACTGGGGCCAGATGG
TAAGCCCTCCCGTATCGTAGTTATCTACACGACGGGGAGTCAGGCAACTATGGATGAACGAAATAGACAG
ATCGCTGAGATAGGTGCCTCACTGATTAAGCATTGGTAACTGTCAGACCAAGTTTACTCATATATACTTT
AGATTGATTTAAAACTTCATTTTTAATTTAAAAGGATCTAGGTGAAGATCCTTTTTGATAATCTCATGAC
CAAAATCCCTTAACGTGAGTTTTCGTTCCACTGAGCGTCAGACCCCGTAGAAAAGATCAAAGGATCTTCT
TGAGATCCTTTTTTTCTGCGCGTAATCTGCTGCTTGCAAACAAAAAAACCACCGCTACCAGCGGTGGTTT
GTTTGCCGGATCAAGAGCTACCAACTCTTTTTCCGAAGGTAACTGGCTTCAGCAGAGCGCAGATACCAAA
TACTGTTCTTCTAGTGTAGCCGTAGTTAGGCCACCACTTCAAGAACTCTGTAGCACCGCCTACATACCTC
GCTCTGCTAATCCTGTTACCAGTGGCTGCTGCCAGTGGCGATAAGTCGTGTCTTACCGGGTTGGACTCAA
GACGATAGTTACCGGATAAGGCGCAGCGGTCGGGCTGAACGGGGGGTTCGTGCACACAGCCCAGCTTGGA
GCGAACGACCTACACCGAACTGAGATACCTACAGCGTGAGCTATGAGAAAGCGCCACGCTTCCCGAAGGG
AGAAAGGCGGACAGGTATCCGGTAAGCGGCAGGGTCGGAACAGGAGAGCGCACGAGGGAGCTTCCAGGGG
GAAACGCCTGGTATCTTTATAGTCCTGTCGGGTTTCGCCACCTCTGACTTGAGCGTCGATTTTTGTGATG
CTCGTCAGGGGGGCGGAGCCTATGGAAAAACGCCAGCAACGCGGCCTTTTTACGGTTCCTGGCCTTTTGC
TGGCCTTTTGCTCACATGTTCTTTCCTGCGTTATCCCCTGATTCTGTGGATAACCGTATTACCGCCTTTG
AGTGAGCTGATACCGCTCGCCGCAGCCGAACGACCGAGCGCAGCGAGTCAGTGAGCGAGGAAGCGGAAGA
GCGCCCAATACGCAAACCGCCTCTCCCCGCGCGTTGGCCGATTCATTAATGC
