>Addgene plasmid #68297 | GFP Q157TAG | addgene partial sequence | sequence record 123714 | Tet-R 5'-GGCGAGTTTACGGGTTGTTA-3'
ATGCGCTGTTAATCACTTTACTTTTATCTAATCTGGACATGTCGAATATAGACGTCGGTCAGTGCGTCCT
GCTGATGTGCTCAGTATCTTGTTATCCGCTCACAATGTCAATTGTTATCCGCTCACAATTCTCGAGTCCC
TATCAGTGATAGAGATTGACATCCCTATCAGTGATAGAGATACTGAGCACATCAGCAGGACGCACTGACC
GAA
