>Addgene plasmid #68297 | GFP Q157TAG | addgene partial sequence | sequence record 123715 | T7term 5'-GCTAGTTATTGCTCAGCGG-3'
AGCAGCCGGATCAAGCTTTGAATTGAGCTCGCCCTTCAGTGGTGGTGGTGGTGGTGCTCGAGTTTGTAGA
GCTCATCCATGCCATGTGTAATCCCAGCAGCAGTTACAAACTCAAGAAGGACCATGTGGTCACGCTTTTC
GTTGGGATCTTTCGAAAGGGCAGATTGTGTCGACAGGTAATGGTTGTCTGGTAAAAGGACAGGGCCATCG
CCAATTGGAGTATTTTGTTGATAATGGTCTGCTAGTTGAACGGATCCATCTTCAATGTTGTGGCGAATTT
TGAAGTTAGCTTTGATTCCATTCTTCTATTTGTCTGCCGTGATGTATACATTGTGTGAGTTATAGTTGTA
TTCGAGTTTGTGTCCGAGAATGTTTCCATCTTCTTTAAAATCAATACCTTTTAACTCGATACGATTAACA
AGGGTATCACCTTCAAACTTGACTTCAGCACGCGTCTTGTAGTTCCCGTCATCTTTGAAAGATATAGTGC
GTTCCTGTACATAACCTTCGGGCATGGCACTCTTGAAAAAGTCATGCCGTTTCATGTGATCCGGATAACG
GGAAAAGCATTGAACACCATAAGAGAAAGTAGTGACAAGTGTTGGCCATGGAACAGGTAGTTTTCCAGTA
GTGCAAATAAATTTAAGGGTAAGTTTTCCGTATGTTGCATCACCTTCACCCTCTCCACTGACAGAAAATT
TGTGCCCATTAACATCACCATCTAATTCAACAAGAATTGGGACAACTCCAGTGAAAAGTTCTTCTCCTTT
ACTCATGGTACCTTTCTCCTCTTTAATGAATTCGGTCAG
